>Addgene plasmid #227318 | pX330-TP53 | addgene full sequence | sequence record 451697 | Addgene NGS Result
GAGGGCCTATTTCCCATGATTCCTTCATATTTGCATATACGATACAAGGCTGTTAGAGAGATAATTGGAA
TTAATTTGACTGTAAACACAAAGATATTAGTACAAAATACGTGACGTAGAAAGTAATAATTTCTTGGGTA
GTTTGCAGTTTTAAAATTATGTTTTAAAATGGACTATCATATGCTTACCGTAACTTGAAAGTATTTCGAT
TTCTTGGCTTTATATATCTTGTGGAAAGGACGAAACACCGTCGACGCTAGGATCTGACTGGTTTTAGAGC
TAGAAATAGCAAGTTAAAATAAGGCTAGTCCGTTATCAACTTGAAAAAGTGGCACCGAGTCGGTGCTTTT
TTGTTTTAGAGCTAGAAATAGCAAGTTAAAATAAGGCTAGTCCGTTTTTAGCGCGTGCGCCAATTCTGCA
GACAAATGGCTCTAGAGGTACCCGTTACATAACTTACGGTAAATGGCCCGCCTGGCTGACCGCCCAACGA
CCCCCGCCCATTGACGTCAATAGTAACGCCAATAGGGACTTTCCATTGACGTCAATGGGTGGAGTATTTA
CGGTAAACTGCCCACTTGGCAGTACATCAAGTGTATCATATGCCAAGTACGCCCCCTATTGACGTCAATG
ACGGTAAATGGCCCGCCTGGCATTGTGCCCAGTACATGACCTTATGGGACTTTCCTACTTGGCAGTACAT
CTACGTATTAGTCATCGCTATTACCATGGTCGAGGTGAGCCCCACGTTCTGCTTCACTCTCCCCATCTCC
CCCCCCTCCCCACCCCCAATTTTGTATTTATTTATTTTTTAATTATTTTGTGCAGCGATGGGGGCGGGGG
GGGGGGGGGGGGGCCCCAGGGGGGGGGGGGGGGGGGGGGGGGGGGGGGGGGGGGGGGGGGCGGGGGCCGG
GGGGGGCGGGGCGGGGCGGGGGGGGGGGCGGGGCGAGGCGGAGAGGTGCGGCGGCAGCCAATCAGAGCGG
CGCGCTCCGAAAGTTTCCTTTTATGGCGAGGCGGCGGCGGCGGCGGCCCTATAAAAAGCGAAGCGCGCGG
CGGGCGGGAGTCGCTGCGCGCTGCCTTCGCCCCGTGCCCCGCTCCGCCGCCGCCTCGCGCCGCCCGCCCC
GGCTCTGACTGACCGCGTTACTCCCACAGGTGAGCGGGCGGGACGGCCCTTCTCCTCCGGGCTGTAATTA
GCTGAGCAAGAGGTAAGGGTTTAAGGGATGGTTGGTTGGTGGGGTATTAATGTTTAATTACCTGGAGCAC
CTGCCTGAAATCACTTTTTTTCAGGTTGGACCGGTGCCACCATGGACTATAAGGACCACGACGGAGACTA
CAAGGATCATGATATTGATTACAAAGACGATGACGATAAGATGGCCCCAAAGAAGAAGCGGAAGGTCGGT
ATCCACGGAGTCCCAGCAGCCGACAAGAAGTACAGCATCGGCCTGGACATCGGCACCAACTCTGTGGGCT
GGGCCGTGATCACCGACGAGTACAAGGTGCCCAGCAAGAAATTCAAGGTGCTGGGCAACACCGACCGGCA
CAGCATCAAGAAGAACCTGATCGGAGCCCTGCTGTTCGACAGCGGCGAAACAGCCGAGGCCACCCGGCTG
AAGAGAACCGCCAGAAGAAGATACACCAGACGGAAGAACCGGATCTGCTATCTGCAAGAGATCTTCAGCA
ACGAGATGGCCAAGGTGGACGACAGCTTCTTCCACAGACTGGAAGAGTCCTTCCTGGTGGAAGAGGATAA
GAAGCACGAGCGGCACCCCATCTTCGGCAACATCGTGGACGAGGTGGCCTACCACGAGAAGTACCCCACC
ATCTACCACCTGAGAAAGAAACTGGTGGACAGCACCGACAAGGCCGACCTGCGGCTGATCTATCTGGCCC
TGGCCCACATGATCAAGTTCCGGGGCCACTTCCTGATCGAGGGCGACCTGAACCCCGACAACAGCGACGT
GGACAAGCTGTTCATCCAGCTGGTGCAGACCTACAACCAGCTGTTCGAGGAAAACCCCATCAACGCCAGC
GGCGTGGACGCCAAGGCCATCCTGTCTGCCAGACTGAGCAAGAGCAGACGGCTGGAAAATCTGATCGCCC
AGCTGCCCGGCGAGAAGAAGAATGGCCTGTTCGGAAACCTGATTGCCCTGAGCCTGGGCCTGACCCCCAA
CTTCAAGAGCAACTTCGACCTGGCCGAGGATGCCAAACTGCAGCTGAGCAAGGACACCTACGACGACGAC
CTGGACAACCTGCTGGCCCAGATCGGCGACCAGTACGCCGACCTGTTTCTGGCCGCCAAGAACCTGTCCG
ACGCCATCCTGCTGAGCGACATCCTGAGAGTGAACACCGAGATCACCAAGGCCCCCCTGAGCGCCTCTAT
GATCAAGAGATACGACGAGCACCACCAGGACCTGACCCTGCTGAAAGCTCTCGTGCGGCAGCAGCTGCCT
GAGAAGTACAAAGAGATTTTCTTCGACCAGAGCAAGAACGGCTACGCCGGCTACATTGACGGCGGAGCCA
GCCAGGAAGAGTTCTACAAGTTCATCAAGCCCATCCTGGAAAAGATGGACGGCACCGAGGAACTGCTCGT
GAAGCTGAACAGAGAGGACCTGCTGCGGAAGCAGCGGACCTTCGACAACGGCAGCATCCCCCACCAGATC
CACCTGGGAGAGCTGCACGCCATTCTGCGGCGGCAGGAAGATTTTTACCCATTCCTGAAGGACAACCGGG
AAAAGATCGAGAAGATCCTGACCTTCCGCATCCCCTACTACGTGGGCCCTCTGGCCAGGGGAAACAGCAG
ATTCGCCTGGATGACCAGAAAGAGCGAGGAAACCATCACCCCCTGGAACTTCGAGGAAGTGGTGGACAAG
GGCGCTTCCGCCCAGAGCTTCATCGAGCGGATGACCAACTTCGATAAGAACCTGCCCAACGAGAAGGTGC
TGCCCAAGCACAGCCTGCTGTACGAGTACTTCACCGTGTATAACGAGCTGACCAAAGTGAAATACGTGAC
CGAGGGAATGAGAAAGCCCGCCTTCCTGAGCGGCGAGCAGAAAAAGGCCATCGTGGACCTGCTGTTCAAG
ACCAACCGGAAAGTGACCGTGAAGCAGCTGAAAGAGGACTACTTCAAGAAAATCGAGTGCTTCGACTCCG
TGGAAATCTCCGGCGTGGAAGATCGGTTCAACGCCTCCCTGGGCACATACCACGATCTGCTGAAAATTAT
CAAGGACAAGGACTTCCTGGACAATGAGGAAAACGAGGACATTCTGGAAGATATCGTGCTGACCCTGACA
CTGTTTGAGGACAGAGAGATGATCGAGGAACGGCTGAAAACCTATGCCCACCTGTTCGACGACAAAGTGA
TGAAGCAGCTGAAGCGGCGGAGATACACCGGCTGGGGCAGGCTGAGCCGGAAGCTGATCAACGGCATCCG
GGACAAGCAGTCCGGCAAGACAATCCTGGATTTCCTGAAGTCCGACGGCTTCGCCAACAGAAACTTCATG
CAGCTGATCCACGACGACAGCCTGACCTTTAAAGAGGACATCCAGAAAGCCCAGGTGTCCGGCCAGGGCG
ATAGCCTGCACGAGCACATTGCCAATCTGGCCGGCAGCCCCGCCATTAAGAAGGGCATCCTGCAGACAGT
GAAGGTGGTGGACGAGCTCGTGAAAGTGATGGGCCGGCACAAGCCCGAGAACATCGTGATCGAAATGGCC
AGAGAGAACCAGACCACCCAGAAGGGACAGAAGAACAGCCGCGAGAGAATGAAGCGGATCGAAGAGGGCA
TCAAAGAGCTGGGCAGCCAGATCCTGAAAGAACACCCCGTGGAAAACACCCAGCTGCAGAACGAGAAGCT
GTACCTGTACTACCTGCAGAATGGGCGGGATATGTACGTGGACCAGGAACTGGACATCAACCGGCTGTCC
GACTACGATGTGGACCATATCGTGCCTCAGAGCTTTCTGAAGGACGACTCCATCGACAACAAGGTGCTGA
CCAGAAGCGACAAGAACCGGGGCAAGAGCGACAACGTGCCCTCCGAAGAGGTCGTGAAGAAGATGAAGAA
CTACTGGCGGCAGCTGCTGAACGCCAAGCTGATTACCCAGAGAAAGTTCGACAATCTGACCAAGGCCGAG
AGAGGCGGCCTGAGCGAACTGGATAAGGCCGGCTTCATCAAGAGACAGCTGGTGGAAACCCGGCAGATCA
CAAAGCACGTGGCACAGATCCTGGACTCCCGGATGAACACTAAGTACGACGAGAATGACAAGCTGATCCG
GGAAGTGAAAGTGATCACCCTGAAGTCCAAGCTGGTGTCCGATTTCCGGAAGGATTTCCAGTTTTACAAA
GTGCGCGAGATCAACAACTACCACCACGCCCACGACGCCTACCTGAACGCCGTCGTGGGAACCGCCCTGA
TCAAAAAGTACCCTAAGCTGGAAAGCGAGTTCGTGTACGGCGACTACAAGGTGTACGACGTGCGGAAGAT
GATCGCCAAGAGCGAGCAGGAAATCGGCAAGGCTACCGCCAAGTACTTCTTCTACAGCAACATCATGAAC
TTTTTCAAGACCGAGATTACCCTGGCCAACGGCGAGATCCGGAAGCGGCCTCTGATCGAGACAAACGGCG
AAACCGGGGAGATCGTGTGGGATAAGGGCCGGGATTTTGCCACCGTGCGGAAAGTGCTGAGCATGCCCCA
AGTGAATATCGTGAAAAAGACCGAGGTGCAGACAGGCGGCTTCAGCAAAGAGTCTATCCTGCCCAAGAGG
AACAGCGATAAGCTGATCGCCAGAAAGAAGGACTGGGACCCTAAGAAGTACGGCGGCTTCGACAGCCCCA
CCGTGGCCTATTCTGTGCTGGTGGTGGCCAAAGTGGAAAAGGGCAAGTCCAAGAAACTGAAGAGTGTGAA
AGAGCTGCTGGGGATCACCATCATGGAAAGAAGCAGCTTCGAGAAGAATCCCATCGACTTTCTGGAAGCC
AAGGGCTACAAAGAAGTGAAAAAGGACCTGATCATCAAGCTGCCTAAGTACTCCCTGTTCGAGCTGGAAA
ACGGCCGGAAGAGAATGCTGGCCTCTGCCGGCGAACTGCAGAAGGGAAACGAACTGGCCCTGCCCTCCAA
ATATGTGAACTTCCTGTACCTGGCCAGCCACTATGAGAAGCTGAAGGGCTCCCCCGAGGATAATGAGCAG
AAACAGCTGTTTGTGGAACAGCACAAGCACTACCTGGACGAGATCATCGAGCAGATCAGCGAGTTCTCCA
AGAGAGTGATCCTGGCCGACGCTAATCTGGACAAAGTGCTGTCCGCCTACAACAAGCACCGGGATAAGCC
CATCAGAGAGCAGGCCGAGAATATCATCCACCTGTTTACCCTGACCAATCTGGGAGCCCCTGCCGCCTTC
AAGTACTTTGACACCACCATCGACCGGAAGAGGTACACCAGCACCAAAGAGGTGCTGGACGCCACCCTGA
TCCACCAGAGCATCACCGGCCTGTACGAGACACGGATCGACCTGTCTCAGCTGGGAGGCGACAAAAGGCC
GGCGGCCACGAAAAAGGCCGGCCAGGCAAAAAAGAAAAAGTAAGAATTCCTAGAGCTCGCTGATCAGCCT
CGACTGTGCCTTCTAGTTGCCAGCCATCTGTTGTTTGCCCCTCCCCCGTGCCTTCCTTGACCCTGGAAGG
TGCCACTCCCACTGTCCTTTCCTAATAAAATGAGGAAATTGCATCGCATTGTCTGAGTAGGTGTCATTCT
ATTCTGGGGGGTGGGGTGGGGCAGGACAGCAAGGGGGAGGATTGGGAAGAGAATAGCAGGCATGCTGGGG
AGCGGCCGCAGGAACCCCTAGTGATGGAGTTGGCCACTCCCTCTCTGCGCGCTCGCTCGCTCACTGAGGC
CGGGCGACCAAAGGTCGCCCGACGCCCGGGCTTTGCCCGGGCGGCCTCAGTGAGCGAGCGAGCGCGCAGC
TGCCTGCAGGGGCGCCTGATGCGGTATTTTCTCCTTACGCATCTGTGCGGTATTTCACACCGCATA
[95 nt withheld, positions 6017-6111]
T
[46 nt withheld, positions 6113-6158]
C
[141 nt withheld, positions 6160-6300]
CCTTTGACGTTGGAGTCCACGTTCTTT
[37 nt withheld, positions 6328-6364]
ACTCTATCTCGGGCTATTCTTTTGATTTATAAGGGATTTTGCCGATTTCGGTCTATTGGTTAAAAAATGA
GCTGATTTAACAAAAATTTAACGCGAATTTTAACAAAATATTAACGTTTACAATTTTATGGTGCACTCTC
AGTACAATCTGCTCTGATGCCGCATAGTTAAGCCAGCCCCGACACCCGCCAACACCCGCTGACGCGCCCT
GACGGGCTTGTCTGCTCCCGGCATCCGCTTACAGACAAGCTGTGACCGTCTCCGGGAGCTGCATGTGTCA
GAGGTTTTCACCGTCATCACCGAAACGCGCGAGACGAAAGGGCCTCGTGATACGCCTATTTTTATAGGTT
AATGTCATGATAATAATGGTTTCTTAGACGTCAGGTGGCACTTTTCGGGGAAATGTGCGCGGAACCCCTA
TTTGTTTATTTTTCTAAATACATTCAAATATGTATCCGCTCATGAGACAATAACCCTGATAAATGCTTCA
ATAATATTGAAAAAGGAAGAGTATGAGTATTCAACATTTCCGTGTCGCCCTTATTCCCTTTTTTGCGGCA
TTTTGCCTTCCTGTTTTTGCTCACCCAGAAACGCTGGTGAAAGTAAAAGATGCTGAAGATCAGTTGGGTG
CACGAGTGGGTTACATCGAACTGGATCTCAACAGCGGTAAGATCCTTGAGAGTTTTCGCCCCGAAGAACG
TTTTCCAATGATGAGCACTTTTAAAGTTCTGCTATGTGGCGCGGTATTATCCCGTATTGACGCCGGGCAA
GAGCAACTCGGTCGCCGCATACACTATTCTCAGAATGACTTGGTTGAGTACTCACCAGTCACAGAAAAGC
ATCTTACGGATGGCATGACAGTAAGAGAATTATGCAGTGCTGCCATAACCATGAGTGATAACACTGCGGC
CAACTTACTTCTGACAACGATCGGAGGACCGAAGGAGCTAACCGCTTTTTTGCACAACATGGGGGATCAT
GTAACTCGCCTTGATCGTTGGGAACCGGAGCTGAATGAAGCCATACCAAACGACGAGCGTGACACCACGA
TGCCTGTAGCAATGGCAACAACGTTGCGCAAACTATTAACTGGCGAACTACTTACTCTAGCTTCCCGGCA
ACAATTAATAGACTGGATGGAGGCGGATAAAGTTGCAGGACCACTTCTGCGCTCGGCCCTTCCGGCTGGC
TGGTTTATTGCTGATAAATCTGGAGCCGGTGAGCGTGGAAGCCGCGGTATCATTGCAGCACTGGGGCCAG
ATGGTAAGCCCTCCCGTATCGTAGTTATCTACACGACGGGGAGTCAGGCAACTATGGATGAACGAAATAG
ACAGATCGCTGAGATAGGTGCCTCACTGATTAAGCATTGGTAACTGTCAGACCAAGTTTACTCATATATA
CTTTAGATTGATTTAAAACTTCATTTTTAATTTAAAAGGATCTAGGTGAAGATCCTTTTTGATAATCTCA
TGACCAAAATCCCTTAACGTGAGTTTTCGTTCCACTGAGCGTCAGACCCCGTAGAAAAGATCAAAGGATC
TTCTTGAGATCCTTTTTTTCTGCGCGTAATCTGCTGCTTGCAAACAAAAAAACCACCGCTACCAGCGGTG
GTTTGTTTGCCGGATCAAGAGCTACCAACTCTTTTTCCGAAGGTAACTGGCTTCAGCAGAGCGCAGATAC
CAAATACTGTTCTTCTAGTGTAGCCGTAGTTAGGCCACCACTTCAAGAACTCTGTAGCACCGCCTACATA
CCTCGCTCTGCTAATCCTGTTACCAGTGGCTGCTGCCAGTGGCGATAAGTCGTGTCTTACCGGGTTGGAC
TCAAGACGATAGTTACCGGATAAGGCGCAGCGGTCGGGCTGAACGGGGGGTTCGTGCACACAGCCCAGCT
TGGAGCGAACGACCTACACCGAACTGAGATACCTACAGCGTGAGCTATGAGAAAGCGCCACGCTTCCCGA
AGGGAGAAAGGCGGACAGGTATCCGGTAAGCGGCAGGGTCGGAACAGGAGAGCGCACGAGGGAGCTTCCA
GGGGGAAACGCCTGGTATCTTTATAGTCCTGTCGGGTTTCGCCACCTCTGACTTGAGCGTCGATTTTTGT
GATGCTCGTCAGGGGGGCGGAGCCTATGGAAAAACGCCAGCAACGCGGCCTTTTTACGGTTCCTGGCCTT
TTGCTGGCCTTTTGCTCACATGT
Features (pLannotate 1.2.2; 19 found; start..end, strand, type, name):
      1..241     +  promoter       U6 promoter: RNA polymerase III promoter for human U6 snRNA
    271..346     +  misc_RNA       gRNA scaffold: guide RNA scaffold for the Streptococcus pyogenes CRISPR/Cas9 system
    353..396     +  misc_RNA       gRNA scaffold (fragment): guide RNA scaffold for the Streptococcus pyogenes CRISPR/Cas9 system
    443..728     +  enhancer       CMV enhancer: human cytomegalovirus immediate early enhancer; contains an 18-bp deletion relative to the standard CMV enhancer
    730..851     +  promoter       chicken β-actin promoter (fragment): contains a 21-bp deletion relative to the standard chicken β-actin promoter
    879..1056    +  promoter       chicken β-actin promoter (fragment): No description available
   1057..1284    +  intron         hybrid intron: hybrid between chicken β-actin (CBA) and minute virus of mice (MMV) introns (Gray et al., 2011)
   1422..3023    +  CDS            Cas9(N): N-terminal portion of Streptococcus pyogenes Cas9 (Zetsche et al., 2015)
   3024..5522    +  CDS            Cas9(C): C-terminal portion of Streptococcus pyogenes Cas9 (Zetsche et al., 2015)
   5523..5570    +  CDS            nucleoplasmin NLS: bipartite nuclear localization signal from nucleoplasmin
   5604..5715    +  polyA_signal   bGH poly(A) signal: bovine growth hormone polyadenylation signal
   5820..5960    +  repeat_region  AAV2 ITR: inverted terminal repeat of adeno-associated virus serotype 2 inverted
   5965..6016    -  misc_feature   bom (fragment): basis of mobility region from pBR322
   6035..6490    +  rep_origin     f1 ori (sequence partly withheld): f1 bacteriophage origin of replication; arrow indicates direction of (+) strand synthesis
   6491..6540    -  misc_feature   bom (fragment): basis of mobility region from pBR322
   6642..6677    -  CDS            rop (fragment): Rop protein, which maintains plasmids at low copy number; rop
   6772..6876    +  promoter       AmpR promoter: bla
   6877..7737    +  CDS            AmpR: β-lactamase; bla; confers resistance to ampicillin, carbenicillin, and related antibiotics
   7908..8496    +  rep_origin     ori: high-copy-number ColE1/pMB1/pBR322/pUC origin of replication
