[The description below was written by a language model from this plasmid's Addgene catalogue record and pLannotate feature annotations shown in this document.]
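Description:
pX330-TP53 is a mammalian CRISPR expression plasmid built on the pX330 backbone, an all-in-one vector that delivers both Streptococcus pyogenes Cas9 and a single guide RNA from one plasmid. A 20-nucleotide spacer directed against the N-terminal region of human TP53 sits between the human U6 RNA polymerase III promoter and the SpCas9 gRNA scaffold, so that transfected cells transcribe a complete sgRNA. The feature table also lists a partial second scaffold fragment just downstream of the first.

Cas9 is expressed from a separate RNA polymerase II cassette, made up of a CMV enhancer, chicken β-actin promoter fragments and a hybrid CBA/MVM intron. The annotation splits the Cas9 coding sequence into contiguous N- and C-terminal portions, which together correspond to the full-length nuclease. This is followed by a bipartite nucleoplasmin nuclear localization signal and a bovine growth hormone polyadenylation signal. Any N-terminal tags or localization signals upstream of Cas9 are not annotated in the table. A single AAV2 inverted terminal repeat lies downstream of the poly(A) signal. With only one ITR annotated, the record does not indicate use as an AAV packaging vector.

In bacteria the plasmid is maintained through a ColE1/pUC-type origin and selected with ampicillin via β-lactamase. An f1 origin and small bom and rop fragments are also present. The catalogue lists the plasmid as low copy, although the annotated origin is described as high-copy. The stated purpose is to cut near the TP53 start region to support knock-in. It belongs to a CRISPR-based endogenous tagging toolkit and would presumably be paired with a separate donor template carrying the tag, which is not part of this construct.
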