Addgene plasmid #227318: pX330-TP53
Purpose: Expresses SpCas9 and a sgRNA targeting the N-terminus of TP53 for knock-in.
Depositing lab: Laurence Pelletier. Publication: qTAG: an adaptable plasmid scaffold for CRISPR-based endogenous tagging. Philip R, Sharma A, Matellan L, Erpf AC, Hsu WH, Tkach JM, Wyatt HDM, Pelletier L. EMBO J. 2024 Dec 12. doi: 10.1038/s44318-024-00337-5. PubMed 39668248.
Backbone
  Vector backbone: pX330
  Backbone manufacturer: Feng Zhang, Addgene #42230
  Backbone size w/o insert (bp): 8484
  Vector type: Mammalian Expression, CRISPR
Growth in bacteria
  Bacterial resistance: Ampicillin, 100 μg/mL
  Growth temperature: 37°C
  Growth strain: DH5alpha
  Copy number: Low Copy
Gene/Insert
  Gene/Insert name: sgRNA Targeting N-terminus of TP53 (alt name: TP53)
  gRNA/shRNA sequence: TCGACGCTAGGATCTGACTG
  Species: H. sapiens (human)
  Insert size (bp): 20
  Entrez Gene: TP53 (a.k.a. BCC7, BMFS5, LFS1, P53, TRP53)
  Promoter: U6
  Cloning method: Unknown
  Sequencing primers: 5′ GCCTTTTTACGGTTCCTGGC
Terms and licenses: Academic/Nonprofit Terms; Industry Terms: Not Available to Industry
How to cite: pX330-TP53 was a gift from Laurence Pelletier (Addgene plasmid # 227318 ; http://n2t.net/addgene:227318 ; RRID:Addgene_227318)
